Addgene plasmid #153478: pCEP4-FLAG-Tapasin-TAPBPR 22-35
Purpose: Mammalian expression of FLAG-tagged Tapasin with TAPBPR a.a. 22-35
Depositing lab: Erik Procko. Depositing organization: University of Illinois at Urbana-Champaign. Publication: TAPBPR promotes antigen loading on MHC-I molecules using a peptide trap. McShan AC, Devlin CA, Morozov GI, Overall SA, Moschidi D, Akella N, Procko E, Sgourakis NG. Nat Commun. 2021 May 26;12(1):3174. doi: 10.1038/s41467-021-23225-6. PubMed 34039964.
Backbone
  Vector backbone: pCEP4
  Backbone manufacturer: Invitrogen
  Backbone size w/o insert (bp): 10381
  Total vector size (bp): 11815
  Vector type: Mammalian Expression
  Selectable markers: Hygromycin
Growth in bacteria
  Bacterial resistance: Ampicillin, 100 μg/mL
  Growth temperature: 37°C
  Growth strain: DH5alpha
  Copy number: High Copy
Gene/Insert
  Gene/Insert name: TAPBP
  Species: H. sapiens (human)
  Insert size (bp): 1434
  Mutation: Tapasin a.a.10-20 replaced with TAPBPR a.a. 22-35
  GenBank ID: NP_003181
  Entrez Gene: TAPBP (a.k.a. MHC1D3, NGS17, TAPA, TPN, TPSN)
  Promoter: CMV
  Tag / fusion protein: FLAG (N terminal on insert)
  Cloning method: Restriction Enzyme; 5′ cloning site NheI (not destroyed); 3′ cloning site XhoI (not destroyed)
  Sequencing primers: 5′ CMV_fwd; 3′ EBV_rev
Terms and licenses: Academic/Nonprofit Terms; Industry Terms: Not Available to Industry
How to cite: pCEP4-FLAG-Tapasin-TAPBPR 22-35 was a gift from Erik Procko (Addgene plasmid # 153478 ; http://n2t.net/addgene:153478 ; RRID:Addgene_153478)
