[The description below was written by a language model from this plasmid's Addgene catalogue record and pLannotate feature annotations shown in this document.]
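Description:
pCEP4-FLAG-Tapasin-TAPBPR 22-35 is an 11.8 kb mammalian expression plasmid built on the Invitrogen pCEP4 episomal backbone. It is propagated in E. coli through a high-copy ColE1/pUC-type origin with ampicillin selection from the β-lactamase gene. For mammalian cells it carries the Epstein-Barr virus oriP origin together with an EBNA1 coding sequence, a pairing that allows the plasmid to replicate and be retained extrachromosomally in permissive primate cells. A hygromycin resistance gene, driven by the HSV thymidine kinase promoter and terminated by the HSV TK polyadenylation signal, allows transfected cells to be selected. Several short annotated fragments (rop, tetracycline resistance and its promoter, SV40 large T, and herpesvirus gL, gH and BRRF2 pieces) appear to be leftover backbone or flanking viral sequence rather than functional elements.

The payload is a roughly 1.4 kb human TAPBP (tapasin) open reading frame cloned between NheI and XhoI sites. It sits downstream of the CMV immediate-early enhancer and promoter and is followed by an SV40 polyadenylation signal. The protein carries an N-terminal FLAG tag, although the feature table does not annotate the tag separately. It is a chimera in which tapasin residues 10-20 are replaced with residues 22-35 of the related chaperone TAPBPR. Tapasin takes part in MHC class I association with the TAP transporter and in peptide loading. The associated publication concerns how TAPBPR promotes antigen loading onto MHC-I, so this loop-swap construct presumably tests what the TAPBPR segment contributes when placed in tapasin. The FLAG tag provides a handle for detecting the expressed protein in transfected mammalian cells.
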