Features (pLannotate 1.2.2; 19 found; start..end, strand, type, name):
     31..1422    +  CDS            TAPBP: TPSN_HUMAN - Also known as NGS17, TAPA. Experimental evidence at protein level: Swiss-Prot protein existence level 1. Involved in the association of MHC class I with transporter associated with antigen processing (TAP) and in the assembly of MHC class I with peptide (peptide loading). From Homo sapiens (Human).
   1448..1582    -  polyA_signal   SV40 poly(A) signal: SV40 polyadenylation signal
   1605..1687    -  CDS            large T antigen (fragment): large T antigen from SV40 (simian virus 40)
   1690..1730    +  CDS            rop (fragment): Rop protein, which maintains plasmids at low copy number; rop
   2332..4121    -  rep_origin     oriP: Epstein-Barr virus oriP replication origin (Yates et al., 2000)
   4126..4344    -  CDS            gL (fragment): GL_EBVB9 - Experimental evidence at protein level: Swiss-Prot protein existence level 1. The heterodimer glycoprotein H-glycoprotein L is required for the fusion of viral and plasma membranes leading to virus entry into the host cell. Acts as a functional inhibitor of gH and maintains gH in an inhibited form. Upon binding to host integrins, gL dissociates from gH leading to activation of the viral fusion glycoproteins gB and gH. Fusion of EBV with B-lymphocytes requires the additional receptor- binding protein gp42, which forms a complex with gH/gL. The heterodimer gH/gL targets also host EPHA
   4427..6352    -  CDS            EBNA1: Epstein-Barr nuclear antigen 1, also known as EBNA-1 crucial for latent viral infection, and for episomal amplification of vectors containing the oriP origin (Okita et al., 2013)
   6390..6734    -  CDS            BRRF2_EBVB9 (fragment): Protein inferred from homology: Swiss-Prot protein existence level 3. From Epstein-Barr virus (strain B95-8) (HHV-4) (Human herpesvirus 4).
   6737..6760    -  promoter       tet promoter (fragment): E. coli promoter for tetracycline efflux protein gene
   6873..6977    +  promoter       AmpR promoter: bla
   6978..7838    +  CDS            AmpR: β-lactamase; bla; confers resistance to ampicillin, carbenicillin, and related antibiotics
   8009..8597    +  rep_origin     ori: high-copy-number ColE1/pMB1/pBR322/pUC origin of replication
   8787..9131    -  CDS            TcR (fragment): tetracycline efflux protein; tet; confers resistance to tetracycline
   9214..9359    +  promoter       HSV TK promoter: herpes simplex virus thymidine kinase promoter
   9399..10424   +  CDS            HygR: aminoglycoside phosphotransferase from E. coli; aph(4)-Ia; confers resistance to hygromycin
  10489..10537   +  polyA_signal   HSV TK poly(A) signal: herpes simplex virus thymidine kinase polyadenylation signal (Cole and Stacy, 1985)
  10737..10961   +  CDS            gH (fragment): GH_HHV11 - Experimental evidence at protein level: Swiss-Prot protein existence level 1. The heterodimer glycoprotein H-glycoprotein L is required for the fusion of viral and plasma membranes leading to virus entry into the host cell. Following initial binding to host receptor, membrane fusion is mediated by the fusion machinery composed of gB and the heterodimer gH/gL. May also be involved in the fusion between the virion envelope and the outer nuclear membrane during virion morphogenesis. From Human herpesvirus 1 (strain 17) (HHV-1) (Human herpes simplex virus 1).
  11190..11569   +  enhancer       CMV enhancer: human cytomegalovirus immediate early enhancer
  11571..11770   +  promoter       CMV promoter: human cytomegalovirus (CMV) immediate early promoter
>Addgene plasmid #153478 | pCEP4-FLAG-Tapasin-TAPBPR 22-35 | depositor full sequence | sequence record 297159 | pCEP4-FLAG-Tapasin-TAPBPR 22-35 sequence 11815 bps
GCTAGCGCCACCATGGCCGTCATGGCGCCCCGAACCCTCGTCCTGCTACTCTCGGGGGCCCTGGCCCTGA
CCCAGACCTGGGCGGGCTCCGACTACAAGGACGATGATGACAAGGGAGGATCCGGCCCTGCCGTAATCGA
GTGTTGGTTTGTTAAGGACGGTGCGCACCGTGGAGCTCTCGCCAGCAGTGAGGACAAACGGCCAGGCGCA
CTTCTGTTGCGGCAAGGTCCGGGAGAACCACCTCCACGACCCGACTTGGACCCTGAATTGTACCTCTCTG
TACACGACCCAGCTGGAGCACTCCAAGCTGCTTTCCGACGGTACCCAAGAGGTGCTCCAGCACCGCATTG
CGAGATGAGTCGGTTCGTTCCTTTGCCTGCGAGTGCAAAGTGGGCATCAGGTCTGACACCAGCACAAAAC
TGTCCACGAGCGCTTGATGGAGCGTGGCTGATGGTTTCCATAAGCTCTCCGGTGCTTTCACTGTCATCAC
TGCTCAGGCCACAACCTGAACCCCAACAAGAACCCGTACTGATAACAATGGCGACGGTAGTCCTTACGGT
CCTTACGCATACACCAGCACCCAGGGTGCGATTGGGACAAGACGCACTCCTCGACCTTAGCTTTGCGTAC
ATGCCACCAACCTCAGAGGCGGCTTCCTCTCTTGCACCAGGACCACCACCGTTCGGCCTTGAATGGAGAC
GACAGCACTTGGGGAAGGGCCATTTGCTGTTGGCTGCTACCCCAGGGCTGAACGGGCAGATGCCGGCAGC
ACAAGAGGGAGCCGTAGCTTTTGCTGCGTGGGATGATGACGAACCATGGGGACCATGGACTGGAAACGGG
ACTTTCTGGCTGCCAACAGTACAGCCCTTTCAAGAAGGAACGTATCTGGCCACCATCCATTTGCCTTATC
TGCAAGGCCAGGTCACACTTGAACTCGCTGTCTATAAACCGCCTAAGGTGAGTCTCATGCCCGCAACTTT
GGCTAGGGCAGCACCTGGCGAAGCTCCACCTGAATTGCTCTGTTTGGTATCCCATTTCTACCCCAGTGGT
GGCCTTGAAGTGGAATGGGAACTTAGAGGAGGACCAGGTGGTCGATCTCAGAAAGCTGAAGGGCAGCGAT
GGCTCTCCGCTCTCAGGCACCACTCAGACGGATCTGTATCACTGTCAGGGCATTTGCAGCCACCGCCAGT
TACCACCGAGCAGCATGGAGCTCGGTATGCGTGTCGCATTCACCACCCTAGCCTTCCGGCGTCAGGAAGA
TCAGCGGAGGTAACACTTGAGGTCGCTGGGTTGTCCGGACCCAGCTTGGAGGACAGTGTTGGTCTGTTCC
TGTCCGCTTTCCTGTTGCTGGGTCTGTTTAAGGCACTCGGATGGGCAGCAGTTTATCTCAGCACCTGTAA
AGACAGCAAGAAAAAGGCAGAATAGTAACTCGAGGCCGGCAAGGCCGGATCCAGACATGATAAGATACAT
TGATGAGTTTGGACAAACCACAACTAGAATGCAGTGAAAAAAATGCTTTATTTGTGAAATTTGTGATGCT
ATTGCTTTATTTGTAACCATTATAAGCTGCAATAAACAAGTTAACAACAACAATTGCATTCATTTTATGT
TTCAGGTTCAGGGGGAGGTGGGGAGGTTTTTTAAAGCAAGTAAAACCTCTACAAATGTGGTATGGCTGAT
TATGATCCGGCTGCCTCGCGCGTTTCGGTGATGACGGTGAAAACCTCTGACACATGCAGCTCCCGGAGAC
GGTCACAGCTTGTCTGTAAGCGGATGCCGGGAGCAGACAAGCCCGTCAGGGCGCGTCAGCGGGTGTTGGC
GGGTGTCGGGGCGCAGCCATGACCGGTCGACTCTAGAGCCCCGCCGCCGGACGAACTAAACCTGACTACG
GCATCTCTGCCCCTTCTTCGCTGGTACGAGGAGCGCTTTTGTTTTGTATTCGGGGCAGTGCATGTAATCC
CTTCAGTTGGTTGGTACAACTTGCCAACTGGGCCCTGTTCCACATGTGACACGGGGGGGGACCAAACACA
AAGGGGTTCTCTGACTGTAGTTGACATCCTTATAAATGGATGTGCACATTTGCCAACACTGAGTGGCTTT
CATCCTGGAGCAGACTTTGCATGCTGTGGACTGCAACACAACATTGCCTTTATGTGTAACTCTTGGCTGA
AGCTCTTACACCAATGCTGGGGGACATGTACCTCCCAGGGGCCCAGGAAGACTACGGGAGGCTACACCAA
CGTCAATCAGAGGGGCCTGTGTAGCTACCGATAAGCGGACCCTCAAGAGGGCATTAGCAATAGTGTTTAT
AAGGCCCCCTTGTTAACCCTAAACGGGTAGCATATGCTTCCCGGGTAGTAGTATATACTATCCAGACTAA
CCCTAATTCAATAGCATATGTTACCCAACGGGAAGCATATGCTATCGAATTAGGGTTAGTAAAAGGGTCC
TAAGGAACAGCGATATCTCCCACCCCATGAGCTGTCACGGTTTTATTTACATGGGGTCAGGATTCCACGA
GGGTAGTGAACCATTTTAGTCACAAGGGCAGTGGCTGAAGATCAAGGAGCGGGCAGTGAACTCTCCTGAA
TCTTCGCCTGCTTCTTCATTCTCCTTCGTTTAGCTAATAGAATAACTGCTGAGTTGTGAACAGTAAGGTG
TATGTGAGGTGCTCGAAAACAAGGTTTCAGGTGACGCCCCCAGAATAAAATTTGGACGGGGGGTTCAGTG
GTGGCATTGTGCTATGACACCAATATAACCCTCACAAACCCCTTGGGCAATAAATACTAGTGTAGGAATG
AAACATTCTGAATATCTTTAACAATAGAAATCCATGGGGTGGGGACAAGCCGTAAAGACTGGATGTCCAT
CTCACACGAATTTATGGCTATGGGCAACACATAATCCTAGTGCAATATGATACTGGGGTTATTAAGATGT
GTCCCAGGCAGGGACCAAGACAGGTGAACCATGTTGTTACACTCTATTTGTAACAAGGGGAAAGAGAGTG
GACGCCGACAGCAGCGGACTCCACTGGTTGTCTCTAACACCCCCGAAAATTAAACGGGGCTCCACGCCAA
TGGGGCCCATAAACAAAGACAAGTGGCCACTCTTTTTTTTGAAATTGTGGAGTGGGGGCACGCGTCAGCC
CCCACACGCCGCCCTGCGGTTTTGGACTGTAAAATAAGGGTGTAATAACTTGGCTGATTGTAACCCCGCT
AACCACTGCGGTCAAACCACTTGCCCACAAAACCACTAATGGCACCCCGGGGAATACCTGCATAAGTAGG
TGGGCGGGCCAAGATAGGGGCGCGATTGCTGCGATCTGGAGGACAAATTACACACACTTGCGCCTGAGCG
CCAAGCACAGGGTTGTTGGTCCTCATATTCACGAGGTCGCTGAGAGCACGGTGGGCTAATGTTGCCATGG
GTAGCATATACTACCCAAATATCTGGATAGCATATGCTATCCTAATCTATATCTGGGTAGCATAGGCTAT
CCTAATCTATATCTGGGTAGCATATGCTATCCTAATCTATATCTGGGTAGTATATGCTATCCTAATTTAT
ATCTGGGTAGCATAGGCTATCCTAATCTATATCTGGGTAGCATATGCTATCCTAATCTATATCTGGGTAG
TATATGCTATCCTAATCTGTATCCGGGTAGCATATGCTATCCTAATAGAGATTAGGGTAGTATATGCTAT
CCTAATTTATATCTGGGTAGCATATACTACCCAAATATCTGGATAGCATATGCTATCCTAATCTATATCT
GGGTAGCATATGCTATCCTAATCTATATCTGGGTAGCATAGGCTATCCTAATCTATATCTGGGTAGCATA
TGCTATCCTAATCTATATCTGGGTAGTATATGCTATCCTAATTTATATCTGGGTAGCATAGGCTATCCTA
ATCTATATCTGGGTAGCATATGCTATCCTAATCTATATCTGGGTAGTATATGCTATCCTAATCTGTATCC
GGGTAGCATATGCTATCCTCATGCATATACAGTCAGCATATGATACCCAGTAGTAGAGTGGGAGTGCTAT
CCTTTGCATATGCCGCCACCTCCCAAGGGGGCGTGAATTTTCGCTGCTTGTCCTTTTCCTGCATGCTGGT
TGCTCCCATTCTTAGGTGAATTTAAGGAGGCCAGGCTAAAGCCGTCGCATGTCTGATTGCTCACCAGGTA
AATGTCGCTAATGTTTTCCAACGCGAGAAGGTGTTGAGCGCGGAGCTGAGTGACGTGACAACATGGGTAT
GCCCAATTGCCCCATGTTGGGAGGACGAAAATGGTGACAAGACAGATGGCCAGAAATACACCAACAGCAC
GCATGATGTCTACTGGGGATTTATTCTTTAGTGCGGGGGAATACACGGCTTTTAATACGATTGAGGGCGT
CTCCTAACAAGTTACATCACTCCTGCCCTTCCTCACCCTCATCTCCATCACCTCCTTCATCTCCGTCATC
TCCGTCATCACCCTCCGCGGCAGCCCCTTCCACCATAGGTGGAAACCAGGGAGGCAAATCTACTCCATCG
TCAAAGCTGCACACAGTCACCCTGATATTGCAGGTAGGAGCGGGCTTTGTCATAACAAGGTCCTTAATCG
CATCCTTCAAAACCTCAGCAAATATATGAGTTTGTAAAAAGACCATGAAATAACAGACAATGGACTCCCT
TAGCGGGCCAGGTTGTGGGCCGGGTCCAGGGGCCATTCCAAAGGGGAGACGACTCAATGGTGTAAGACGA
CATTGTGGAATAGCAAGGGCAGTTCCTCGCCTTAGGTTGTAAAGGGAGGTCTTACTACCTCCATATACGA
ACACACCGGCGACCCAAGTTCCTTCGTCGGTAGTCCTTTCTACGTGACTCCTAGCCAGGAGAGCTCTTAA
ACCTTCTGCAATGTTCTCAAATTTCGGGTTGGAACCTCCTTGACCACGATGCTTTCCAAACCACCCTCCT
TTTTTGCGCCTGCCTCCATCACCCTGACCCCGGGGTCCAGTGCTTGGGCCTTCTCCTGGGTCATCTGCGG
GGCCCTGCTCTATCGCTCCCGGGGGCACGTCAGGCTCACCATCTGGGCCACCTTCTTGGTGGTATTCAAA
ATAATCGGCTTCCCCTACAGGGTGGAAAAATGGCCTTCTACCTGGAGGGGGCCTGCGCGGTGGAGACCCG
GATGATGATGACTGACTACTGGGACTCCTGGGCCTCTTTTCTCCACGTCCACGACCTCTCCCCCTGGCTC
TTTCACGACTTCCCCCCCTGGCTCTTTCACGTCCTCTACCCCGGCGGCCTCCACTACCTCCTCGACCCCG
GCCTCCACTACCTCCTCGACCCCGGCCTCCACTGCCTCCTCGACCCCGGCCTCCACCTCCTGCTCCTGCC
CCTCCTGCTCCTGCCCCTCCTCCTGCTCCTGCCCCTCCTGCCCCTCCTGCTCCTGCCCCTCCTGCCCCTC
CTGCTCCTGCCCCTCCTGCCCCTCCTGCTCCTGCCCCTCCTGCCCCTCCTCCTGCTCCTGCCCCTCCTGC
CCCTCCTCCTGCTCCTGCCCCTCCTGCCCCTCCTGCTCCTGCCCCTCCTGCCCCTCCTGCTCCTGCCCCT
CCTGCCCCTCCTGCTCCTGCCCCTCCTGCTCCTGCCCCTCCTGCTCCTGCCCCTCCTGCTCCTGCCCCTC
CTGCCCCTCCTGCCCCTCCTCCTGCTCCTGCCCCTCCTGCTCCTGCCCCTCCTGCCCCTCCTGCCCCTCC
TGCTCCTGCCCCTCCTCCTGCTCCTGCCCCTCCTGCCCCTCCTGCCCCTCCTCCTGCTCCTGCCCCTCCT
GCCCCTCCTCCTGCTCCTGCCCCTCCTCCTGCTCCTGCCCCTCCTGCCCCTCCTGCCCCTCCTCCTGCTC
CTGCCCCTCCTGCCCCTCCTCCTGCTCCTGCCCCTCCTCCTGCTCCTGCCCCTCCTGCCCCTCCTGCCCC
TCCTCCTGCTCCTGCCCCTCCTCCTGCTCCTGCCCCTCCTGCCCCTCCTGCCCCTCCTGCCCCTCCTCCT
GCTCCTGCCCCTCCTCCTGCTCCTGCCCCTCCTGCTCCTGCCCCTCCCGCTCCTGCTCCTGCTCCTGTTC
CACCGTGGGTCCCTTTGCAGCCAATGCAACTTGGACGTTTTTGGGGTCTCCGGACACCATCTCTATGTCT
TGGCCCTGATCCTGAGCCGCCCGGGGCTCCTGGTCTTCCGCCTCCTCGTCCTCGTCCTCTTCCCCGTCCT
CGTCCATGGTTATCACCCCCTCTTCTTTGAGGTCCACTGCCGCCGGAGCCTTCTGGTCCAGATGTGTCTC
CCTTCTCTCCTAGGCCATTTCCAGGTCCTGTACCTGGCCCCTCGTCAGACATGATTCACACTAAAAGAGA
TCAATAGACATCTTTATTAGACGACGCTCAGTGAATACAGGGAGTGCAGACTCCTGCCCCCTCCAACAGC
CCCCCCACCCTCATCCCCTTCATGGTCGCTGTCAGACAGATCCAGGTCTGAAAATTCCCCATCCTCCGAA
CCATCCTCGTCCTCATCACCAATTACTCGCAGCCCGGAAAACTCCCGCTGAACATCCTCAAGATTTGCGT
CCTGAGCCTCAAGCCAGGCCTCAAATTCCTCGTCCCCCTTTTTGCTGGACGGTAGGGATGGGGATTCTCG
GGACCCCTCCTCTTCCTCTTCAAGGTCACCAGACAGAGATGCTACTGGGGCAACGGAAGAAAAGCTGGGT
GCGGCCTGTGAGGATCAGCTTATCGATGATAAGCTGTCAAACATGAGAATTCTTGAAGACGAAAGGGCCT
CGTGATACGCCTATTTTTATAGGTTAATGTCATGATAATAATGGTTTCTTAGACGTCAGGTGGCACTTTT
CGGGGAAATGTGCGCGGAACCCCTATTTGTTTATTTTTCTAAATACATTCAAATATGTATCCGCTCATGA
GACAATAACCCTGATAAATGCTTCAATAATATTGAAAAAGGAAGAGTATGAGTATTCAACATTTCCGTGT
CGCCCTTATTCCCTTTTTTGCGGCATTTTGCCTTCCTGTTTTTGCTCACCCAGAAACGCTGGTGAAAGTA
AAAGATGCTGAAGATCAGTTGGGTGCACGAGTGGGTTACATCGAACTGGATCTCAACAGCGGTAAGATCC
TTGAGAGTTTTCGCCCCGAAGAACGTTTTCCAATGATGAGCACTTTTAAAGTTCTGCTATGTGGCGCGGT
ATTATCCCGTGTTGACGCCGGGCAAGAGCAACTCGGTCGCCGCATACACTATTCTCAGAATGACTTGGTT
GAGTACTCACCAGTCACAGAAAAGCATCTTACGGATGGCATGACAGTAAGAGAATTATGCAGTGCTGCCA
TAACCATGAGTGATAACACTGCGGCCAACTTACTTCTGACAACGATCGGAGGACCGAAGGAGCTAACCGC
TTTTTTGCACAACATGGGGGATCATGTAACTCGCCTTGATCGTTGGGAACCGGAGCTGAATGAAGCCATA
CCAAACGACGAGCGTGACACCACGATGCCTGCAGCAATGGCAACAACGTTGCGCAAACTATTAACTGGCG
AACTACTTACTCTAGCTTCCCGGCAACAATTAATAGACTGGATGGAGGCGGATAAAGTTGCAGGACCACT
TCTGCGCTCGGCCCTTCCGGCTGGCTGGTTTATTGCTGATAAATCTGGAGCCGGTGAGCGTGGGTCTCGC
GGTATCATTGCAGCACTGGGGCCAGATGGTAAGCCCTCCCGTATCGTAGTTATCTACACGACGGGGAGTC
AGGCAACTATGGATGAACGAAATAGACAGATCGCTGAGATAGGTGCCTCACTGATTAAGCATTGGTAACT
GTCAGACCAAGTTTACTCATATATACTTTAGATTGATTTAAAACTTCATTTTTAATTTAAAAGGATCTAG
GTGAAGATCCTTTTTGATAATCTCATGACCAAAATCCCTTAACGTGAGTTTTCGTTCCACTGAGCGTCAG
ACCCCGTAGAAAAGATCAAAGGATCTTCTTGAGATCCTTTTTTTCTGCGCGTAATCTGCTGCTTGCAAAC
AAAAAAACCACCGCTACCAGCGGTGGTTTGTTTGCCGGATCAAGAGCTACCAACTCTTTTTCCGAAGGTA
ACTGGCTTCAGCAGAGCGCAGATACCAAATACTGTCCTTCTAGTGTAGCCGTAGTTAGGCCACCACTTCA
AGAACTCTGTAGCACCGCCTACATACCTCGCTCTGCTAATCCTGTTACCAGTGGCTGCTGCCAGTGGCGA
TAAGTCGTGTCTTACCGGGTTGGACTCAAGACGATAGTTACCGGATAAGGCGCAGCGGTCGGGCTGAACG
GGGGGTTCGTGCACACAGCCCAGCTTGGAGCGAACGACCTACACCGAACTGAGATACCTACAGCGTGAGC
TATGAGAAAGCGCCACGCTTCCCGAAGGGAGAAAGGCGGACAGGTATCCGGTAAGCGGCAGGGTCGGAAC
AGGAGAGCGCACGAGGGAGCTTCCAGGGGGAAACGCCTGGTATCTTTATAGTCCTGTCGGGTTTCGCCAC
CTCTGACTTGAGCGTCGATTTTTGTGATGCTCGTCAGGGGGGCGGAGCCTATGGAAAAACGCCAGCAACG
CGGCCTTTTTACGGTTCCTGGCCTTTTGCTGCGCCGCGTGCGGCTGCTGGAGATGGCGGACGCGATGGAT
ATGTTCTGCCAAGGGTTGGTTTGCGCATTCACAGTTCTCCGCAAGAATTGATTGGCTCCAATTCTTGGAG
TGGTGAATCCGTTAGCGAGGTGCCGCCGGCTTCCATTCAGGTCGAGGTGGCCCGGCTCCATGCACCGCGA
CGCAACGCGGGGAGGCAGACAAGGTATAGGGCGGCGCCTACAATCCATGCCAACCCGTTCCATGTGCTCG
CCGAGGCGGCATAAATCGCCGTGACGATCAGCGGTCCAGTGATCGAAGTTAGGCTGGTAAGAGCCGCGAG
CGATCCTTGAAGCTGTCCCTGATGGTCGTCATCTACCTGCCTGGACAGCATGGCCTGCAACGCGGGCATC
CCGATGCCGCCGGAAGCGAGAAGAATCATAATGGGGAAGGCCATCCAGCCTCGCGTCGCGAACGCCAGCA
AGACGTAGCCCAGCGCGTCGGCCGCCATGCCCTGCTTCATCCCCGTGGCCCGTTGCTCGCGTTTGCTGGC
GGTGTCCCCGGAAGAAATATATTTGCATGTCTTTAGTTCTATGATGACACAAACCCCGCCCAGCGTCTTG
TCATTGGCGAATTCGAACACGCAGATGCAGTCGGGGCGGCGCGGTCCCAGGTCCACTTCGCATATTAAGG
TGACGCGTGTGGCCTCGAACACCGAGCGACCCTGCAGCGACCCGCTTAACAGCGTCAACAGCGTGCCGCA
GATCCCGGGCAATGAGATATGAAAAAGCCTGAACTCACCGCGACGTCTGTCGAGAAGTTTCTGATCGAAA
AGTTCGACAGCGTCTCCGACCTGATGCAGCTCTCGGAGGGCGAAGAATCTCGTGCTTTCAGCTTCGATGT
AGGAGGGCGTGGATATGTCCTGCGGGTAAATAGCTGCGCCGATGGTTTCTACAAAGATCGTTATGTTTAT
CGGCACTTTGCATCGGCCGCGCTCCCGATTCCGGAAGTGCTTGACATTGGGGAATTCAGCGAGAGCCTGA
CCTATTGCATCTCCCGCCGTGCACAGGGTGTCACGTTGCAAGACCTGCCTGAAACCGAACTGCCCGCTGT
TCTGCAGCCGGTCGCGGAGGCCATGGATGCGATCGCTGCGGCCGATCTTAGCCAGACGAGCGGGTTCGGC
CCATTCGGACCGCAAGGAATCGGTCAATACACTACATGGCGTGATTTCATATGCGCGATTGCTGATCCCC
ATGTGTATCACTGGCAAACTGTGATGGACGACACCGTCAGTGCGTCCGTCGCGCAGGCTCTCGATGAGCT
GATGCTTTGGGCCGAGGACTGCCCCGAAGTCCGGCACCTCGTGCACGCGGATTTCGGCTCCAACAATGTC
CTGACGGACAATGGCCGCATAACAGCGGTCATTGACTGGAGCGAGGCGATGTTCGGGGATTCCCAATACG
AGGTCGCCAACATCTTCTTCTGGAGGCCGTGGTTGGCTTGTATGGAGCAGCAGACGCGCTACTTCGAGCG
GAGGCATCCGGAGCTTGCAGGATCGCCGCGGCTCCGGGCGTATATGCTCCGCATTGGTCTTGACCAACTC
TATCAGAGCTTGGTTGACGGCAATTTCGATGATGCAGCTTGGGCGCAGGGTCGATGCGACGCAATCGTCC
GATCCGGAGCCGGGACTGTCGGGCGTACACAAATCGCCCGCAGAAGCGCGGCCGTCTGGACCGATGGCTG
TGTAGAAGTACTCGCCGATAGTGGAAACCGACGCCCCAGCACTCGTCCGAGGGCAAAGGAATAGGGGAGA
TGGGGGAGGCTAACTGAAACACGGAAGGAGACAATACCGGAAGGAACCCGCGCTATGACGGCAATAAAAA
GACAGAATAAAACGCACGGGTGTTGGGTCGTTTGTTCATAAACGCGGGGTTCGGTCCCAGGGCTGGCACT
CTGTCGATACCCCACCGAGACCCCATTGGGGCCAATACGCCCGCGTTTCTTCCTTTTCCCCACCCCACCC
CCCAAGTTCGGGTGAAGGCCCAGGGCTCGCAGCCAACGTCGGGGCGGCAGGCCCTGCCATAGCCACTGGC
CCCGTGGGTTAGGGACGGGGTCCCCCATGGGGAATGGTTTATGGTTCGTGGGGGTTATTATTTTGGGCGT
TGCGTGGGGTCTGGTCCACGACTGGACTGAGCAGACAGACCCATGGTTTTTGGATGGCCTGGGCATGGAC
CGCATGTACTGGCGCGACACGAACACCGGGCGTCTGTGGCTGCCAAACACCCCCGACCCCCAAAAACCAC
CGCGCGGATTTCTGGCGTGCCAAGCTAGTCGACCAATTCTCATGTTTGACAGCTTATCATCGCAGATCCG
GGCAACGTTGTTGCATTGCTGCAGGCGCAGAACTGGTAGGTATGGAAGATCTATACATTGAATCAATATT
GGCAATTAGCCATATTAGTCATTGGTTATATAGCATAAATCAATATTGGCTATTGGCCATTGCATACGTT
GTATCTATATCATAATATGTACATTTATATTGGCTCATGTCCAATATGACCGCCATGTTGACATTGATTA
TTGACTAGTTATTAATAGTAATCAATTACGGGGTCATTAGTTCATAGCCCATATATGGAGTTCCGCGTTA
CATAACTTACGGTAAATGGCCCGCCTGGCTGACCGCCCAACGACCCCCGCCCATTGACGTCAATAATGAC
GTATGTTCCCATAGTAACGCCAATAGGGACTTTCCATTGACGTCAATGGGTGGAGTATTTACGGTAAACT
GCCCACTTGGCAGTACATCAAGTGTATCATATGCCAAGTCCGCCCCCTATTGACGTCAATGACGGTAAAT
GGCCCGCCTGGCATTATGCCCAGTACATGACCTTACGGGACTTTCCTACTTGGCAGTACATCTACGTATT
AGTCATCGCTATTACCATGGTGATGCGGTTTTGGCAGTACACCAATGGGCGTGGATAGCGGTTTGACTCA
CGGGGATTTCCAAGTCTCCACCCCATTGACGTCAATGGGAGTTTGTTTTGGCACCAAAATCAACGGGACT
TTCCAAAATGTCGTAATAACCCCGCCCCGTTGACGCAAATGGGCGGTAGGCGTGTACGGTGGGAGGTCTA
TATAAGCAGAGCTCGTTTAGTGAACCGTCAGATCTCTAGAAGCTGGGTACCAGCT
