>Addgene plasmid #153478 | pCEP4-FLAG-Tapasin-TAPBPR 22-35 | addgene partial sequence | sequence record 327991 | Addgene NGS Result
TATACAGTCAGCATATGATACCCAGTAGTAGAGTGGGAGTGCTATCCTTTGCATATGCCGCCACCTCCCA
AGGGGGCGTGAATTTTCGCTGCTTGTCCTTTTCCTGCTGGTTGCTCCCATTCTTAGGTGAATTTAAGGAG
GCCAGGCTAAAGCCGTCGCATGTCTGATTGCTCACCAGGTAAATGTCGCTAATGTTTTCCAACGCGAGAA
GGTGTTGAGCGCGGAGCTGAGTGACGTGACAACATGGGTATGCCCAATTGCCCCATGTTGGGAGGACGAA
AATGGTGACAAGACAGATGGCCAGAAATACACCAACAGCACGCATGATGTCTACTGGGGATTTATTCTTT
AGTGCGGGGGAATACACGGCTTTTAATACGATTGAGGGCGTCTCCTAACAAGTTACATCACTCCTGCCCT
TCCTCACCCTCATCTCCATCACCTCCTTCATCTCCGTCATCTCCGTCATCACCCTCCGCGGCAGCCCCTT
CCACCATAGGTGGAAACCAGGGAGGCAAATCTACTCCATCGTCAAAGCTGCACACAGTCACCCTGATATT
GCAGGTAGGAGCGGGCTTTGTCATAACAAGGTCCTTAATCGCATCCTTCAAAACCTCAGCAAATATATGA
GTTTGTAAAAAGACCATGAAATAACAGACAATGGACTCCCTTAGCGGGCCAGGTTGTGGGCCGGGTCCAG
GGGCCATTCCAAAGGGGAGACGACTCAATGGTGTAAGACGACATTGTGGAATAGCAAGGGCAGTTCCTCG
CCTTAGGTTGTAAAGGGAGGTCTTACTACCTCCATATACGAACACACCGGCGACCCAAGTTCCTTCGTCG
GTAGTCCTTTCTACGTGACTCCTAGCCAGGAGAGCTCTTAAACCTTCTGCAATGTTCTCAAATTTCGGGT
TGGAACCTCCTTGACCACGATGCTTTCCAAACCACCCTCCTTTTTTGCGCCTGCCTCCATCACCCTGACC
CCGGGGTCCAGTGCTTGGGCCTTCTCCTGGGTCATCTGCGGGGCCCTGCTCTATCGCTCCCGGGGGCACG
TCAGGCTCACCATCTGGGCCACCTTCTTGGTGGTATTCAAAATAATCGGCTTCCCCTACAGGGTGGAAAA
ATGGCCTTCTACCTGGAGGGGGCCTGCGCGGTGGAGACCCGGATGATGATGACTGACTACTGGGACTCCT
GGGCCTCTTTTCTCCACGTCCACGACCTCTCCCCCTGGCTCTTTCACGACTTCCCCCCCTGGCTCTTTCA
CGTCCTCTACCCCGGCGGCCTCCACTACCTCCTCGACCCCGGCCTCCACTACCTCCTCGACCCCGGCCTC
CACTGCCTCCTCGACCCCGGCCTCCACCTCCTGCTCCTGCCCCTCCTGCTCCTGCCCCTCCTCCTGCTCC
TGCCCCTCCTGCTCCTGCCCCTCCCGCTCCTGCTCCTGCTCCTGTTCCACCGTGGGTCCCTTTGCAGCCA
ATGCAACTTGGACGTTTTTGGGGTCTCCGGACACCATCTCTATGTCTTGGCCCTGATCCTGAGCCGCCCG
GGGCTCCTGGTCTTCCGCCTCCTCGTCCTCGTCCTCTTCCCCGTCCTCGTCCATGGTTATCACCCCCTCT
TCTTTGAGGTCCACTGCCGCCGGAGCCTTCTGGTCCAGATGTGTCTCCCTTCTCTCCTAGGCCATTTCCA
GGTCCTGTACCTGGCCCCTCGTCAGACATGATTCACACTAAAAGAGATCAATAGACATCTTTATTAGACG
ACGCTCAGTGAATACAGGGAGTGCAGACTCCTGCCCCCTCCAACAGCCCCCCCACCCTCATCCCCTTCAT
GGTCGCTGTCAGACAGATCCAGGTCTGAAAATTCCCCATCCTCCGAACCATCCTCGTCCTCATCACCAAT
TACTCGCAGCCCGGAAAACTCCCGCTGAACATCCTCAAGATTTGCGTCCTGAGCCTCAAGCCAGGCCTCA
AATTCCTCGTCCCCCTTTTTGCTGGACGGTAGGGATGGGGATTCTCGGGACCCCTCCTCTTCCTCTTCAA
GGTCACCAGACAGAGATGCTACTGGGGCAACGGAAGAAAAGCTGGGTGCGGCCTGTGAGGATCAGCTTAT
CGATGATAAGCTGTCAAACATGAGAATTCTTGAAGACGAAAGGGCCTCGTGATACGCCTATTTTTATAGG
TTAATGTCATGATAATAATGGTTTCTTAGACGTCAGGTGGCACTTTTCGGGGAAATGTGCGCGGAACCCC
TATTTGTTTATTTTTCTAAATACATTCAAATATGTATCCGCTCATGAGACAATAACCCTGATAAATGCTT
CAATAATATTGAAAAAGGAAGAGTATGAGTATTCAACATTTCCGTGTCGCCCTTATTCCCTTTTTTGCGG
CATTTTGCCTTCCTGTTTTTGCTCACCCAGAAACGCTGGTGAAAGTAAAAGATGCTGAAGATCAGTTGGG
TGCACGAGTGGGTTACATCGAACTGGATCTCAACAGCGGTAAGATCCTTGAGAGTTTTCGCCCCGAAGAA
CGTTTTCCAATGATGAGCACTTTTAAAGTTCTGCTATGTGGCGCGGTATTATCCCGTGTTGACGCCGGGC
AAGAGCAACTCGGTCGCCGCATACACTATTCTCAGAATGACTTGGTTGAGTACTCACCAGTCACAGAAAA
GCATCTTACGGATGGCATGACAGTAAGAGAATTATGCAGTGCTGCCATAACCATGAGTGATAACACTGCG
GCCAACTTACTTCTGACAACGATCGGAGGACCGAAGGAGCTAACCGCTTTTTTGCACAACATGGGGGATC
ATGTAACTCGCCTTGATCGTTGGGAACCGGAGCTGAATGAAGCCATACCAAACGACGAGCGTGACACCAC
GATGCCTGCAGCAATGGCAACAACGTTGCGCAAACTATTAACTGGCGAACTACTTACTCTAGCTTCCCGG
CAACAATTAATAGACTGGATGGAGGCGGATAAAGTTGCAGGACCACTTCTGCGCTCGGCCCTTCCGGCTG
GCTGGTTTATTGCTGATAAATCTGGAGCCGGTGAGCGTGGGTCTCGCGGTATCATTGCAGCACTGGGGCC
AGATGGTAAGCCCTCCCGTATCGTAGTTATCTACACGACGGGGAGTCAGGCAACTATGGATGAACGAAAT
AGACAGATCGCTGAGATAGGTGCCTCACTGATTAAGCATTGGTAACTGTCAGACCAAGTTTACTCATATA
TACTTTAGATTGATTTAAAACTTCATTTTTAATTTAAAAGGATCTAGGTGAAGATCCTTTTTGATAATCT
CATGACCAAAATCCCTTAACGTGAGTTTTCGTTCCACTGAGCGTCAGACCCCGTAGAAAAGATCAAAGGA
TCTTCTTGAGATCCTTTTTTTCTGCGCGTAATCTGCTGCTTGCAAACAAAAAAACCACCGCTACCAGCGG
TGGTTTGTTTGCCGGATCAAGAGCTACCAACTCTTTTTCCGAAGGTAACTGGCTTCAGCAGAGCGCAGAT
ACCAAATACTGTCCTTCTAGTGTAGCCGTAGTTAGGCCACCACTTCAAGAACTCTGTAGCACCGCCTACA
TACCTCGCTCTGCTAATCCTGTTACCAGTGGCTGCTGCCAGTGGCGATAAGTCGTGTCTTACCGGGTTGG
ACTCAAGACGATAGTTACCGGATAAGGCGCAGCGGTCGGGCTGAACGGGGGGTTCGTGCACACAGCCCAG
CTTGGAGCGAACGACCTACACCGAACTGAGATACCTACAGCGTGAGCTATGAGAAAGCGCCACGCTTCCC
GAAGGGAGAAAGGCGGACAGGTATCCGGTAAGCGGCAGGGTCGGAACAGGAGAGCGCACGAGGGAGCTTC
CAGGGGGAAACGCCTGGTATCTTTATAGTCCTGTCGGGTTTCGCCACCTCTGACTTGAGCGTCGATTTTT
GTGATGCTCGTCAGGGGGGCGGAGCCTATGGAAAAACGCCAGCAACGCGGCCTTTTTACGGTTCCTGGCC
TTTTGCTGGCCTTGAAGCTGTCCCTGATGGTCGTCATCTACCTGCCTGGACAGCATGGCCTGCAACGCGG
GCATCCCGATGCCGCCGGAAGCGAGAAGAATCATAATGGGGAAGGCCATCCAGCCTCGCGTCGCGAACGC
CAGCAAGACGTAGCCCAGCGCGTCGGCCCCGAGATGCGCCGCGTGCGGCTGCTGGAGATGGCGGACGCGA
TGGATATGTTCTGCCAAGGGTTGGTTTGCGCATTCACAGTTCTCCGCAAGAATTGATTGGCTCCAATTCT
TGGAGTGGTGAATCCGTTAGCGAGGTGCCGCCCTGCTTCATCCCCGTGGCCCGTTGCTCGCGTTTGCTGG
CGGTGTCCCCGGAAGAAATATATTTGCATGTCTTTAGTTCTATGATGACACAAACCCCGCCCAGCGTCTT
GTCATTGGCGAATTCGAACACGCAGATGCAGTCGGGGCGGCGCGGTCCGAGGTCCACTTCGCATATTAAG
GTGACGCGTGTGGCCTCGAACACCGAGCGACCCTGCAGCGACCCGCTTAACAGCGTCAACAGCGTGCCGC
AGATCCCGGGGGGCAATGAGATATGAAAAAGCCTGAACTCACCGCGACGTCTGTCGAGAAGTTTCTGATC
GAAAAGTTCGACAGCGTCTCCGACCTGATGCAGCTCTCGGAGGGCGAAGAATCTCGTGCTTTCAGCTTCG
ATGTAGGAGGGCGTGGATATGTCCTGCGGGTAAATAGCTGCGCCGATGGTTTCTACAAAGATCGTTATGT
TTATCGGCACTTTGCATCGGCCGCGCTCCCGATTCCGGAAGTGCTTGACATTGGGGAATTCAGCGAGAGC
CTGACCTATTGCATCTCCCGCCGTGCACAGGGTGTCACGTTGCAAGACCTGCCTGAAACCGAACTGCCCG
CTGTTCTGCAGCCGGTCGCGGAGGCCATGGATGCGATCGCTGCGGCCGATCTTAGCCAGACGAGCGGGTT
CGGCCCATTCGGACCGCAAGGAATCGGTCAATACACTACATGGCGTGATTTCATATGCGCGATTGCTGAT
CCCCATGTGTATCACTGGCAAACTGTGATGGACGACACCGTCAGTGCGTCCGTCGCGCAGGCTCTCGATG
AGCTGATGCTTTGGGCCGAGGACTGCCCCGAAGTCCGGCACCTCGTGCACGCGGATTTCGGCTCCAACAA
TGTCCTGACGGACAATGGCCGCATAACAGCGGTCATTGACTGGAGCGAGGCGATGTTCGGGGATTCCCAA
TACGAGGTCGCCAACATCTTCTTCTGGAGGCCGTGGTTGGCTTGTATGGAGCAGCAGACGCGCTACTTCG
AGCGGAGGCATCCGGAGCTTGCAGGATCGCCGCGGCTCCGGGCGTATATGCTCCGCATTGGTCTTGACCA
ACTCTATCAGAGCTTGGTTGACGGCAATTTCGATGATGCAGCTTGGGCGCAGGGTCGATGCGACGCAATC
GTCCGATCCGGAGCCGGGACTGTCGGGCGTACACAAATCGCCCGCAGAAGCGCGGCCGTCTGGACCGATG
GCTGTGTAGAAGTACTCGCCGATAGTGGAAACCGACGCCCCAGCACTCGTCCGGATCGGGAGATGGGGGA
GGCTAACTGAAACACGGAAGGAGACAATACCGGAAGGAACCCGCGCTATGACGGCAATAAAAAGACAGAA
TAAAACGCACGGGTGTTGGGTCGTTTGTTCATAAACGCGGGGTTCGGTCCCAGGGCTGGCACTCTGTCGA
TACCCCACCGAGACCCCATTGGGGCCAATACGCCCGCGTTTCTTCCTTTTCCCCACCCCACCCCCCAAGT
TCGGGTGAAGGCCCAGGGCTCGCAGCCAACGTCGGGGCGGCAGGCCCTGCCATAGCCACTGGCCCCGTGG
GTTAGGGACGGGGTCCCCCATGGGGAATGGTTTATGGTTCGTGGGGGTTATTATTTTGGGCGTTGCGTGG
GGTCAGGTCCACGACTGGACTGAGCAGACAGACCCATGGTTTTTGGATGGCCTGGGCATGGACCGCATGT
ACTGGCGCGACACGAACACCGGGCGTCTGTGGCTGCCAAACACCCCCGACCCCCAAAAACCACCGCGCGG
ATTTCTGGCGTGCCAAGCTAGTCGACCAATTCTCATGTTTGACAGCTTATCATCGCAGATCCGGGCAACG
TTGTTGCCATTGCTGCAGGCGCAGAACTGGTAGGTATGGAAGATCTATACATTGAATCAATATTGGCAAT
TAGCCATATTAGTCATTGGTTATATAGCATAAATCAATATTGGCTATTGGCCATTGCATACGTTGTATCT
ATATCATAATATGTACATTTATATTGGCTCATGTCCAATATGACCGCCATGTTGACATTGATTATTGACT
AGTTATTAATAGTAATCAATTACGGGGTCATTAGTTCATAGCCCATATATGGAGTTCCGCGTTACATAAC
TTACGGTAAATGGCCCGCCTGGCTGACCGCCCAACGACCCCCGCCCATTGACGTCAATAATGACGTATGT
TCCCATAGTAACGCCAATAGGGACTTTCCATTGACGTCAATGGGTGGAGTATTTACGGTAAACTGCCCAC
TTGGCAGTACATCAAGTGTATCATATGCCAAGTCCGCCCCCTATTGACGTCAATGACGGTAAATGGCCCG
CCTGGCATTATGCCCAGTACATGACCTTACGGGACTTTCCTACTTGGCAGTACATCTACGTATTAGTCAT
CGCTATTACCATGGTGATGCGGTTTTGGCAGTACACCAATGGGCGTGGATAGCGGTTTGACTCACGGGGA
TTTCCAAGTCTCCACCCCATTGACGTCAATGGGAGTTTGTTTTGGCACCAAAATCAACGGGACTTTCCAA
AATGTCGTAATAACCCCGCCCCGTTGACGCAAATGGGCGGTAGGCGTGTACGGTGGGAGGTCTATATAAG
CAGAGCTCGTTTAGTGAACCGTCAGATCTCTAGAAGCTGGGTACCAGCTGCTAGCGCCACCATGGCCGTC
ATGGCGCCCCGAACCCTCGTCCTGCTACTCTCGGGGGCCCTGGCCCTGACCCAGACCTGGGCGGGCTCCG
ACTACAAGGACGATGATGACAAGGGAGGATCCGGCCCTGCCGTAATCGAGTGTTGGTTTGTTAAGGACGG
TGCGCACCGTGGAGCTCTCGCCAGCAGTGAGGACAAACGGCCAGGCGCACTTCTGTTGCGGCAAGGTCCG
GGAGAACCACCTCCACGACCCGACTTGGACCCTGAATTGTACCTCTCTGTACACGACCCAGCTGGAGCAC
TCCAAGCTGCTTTCCGACGGTACCCAAGAGGTGCTCCAGCACCGCATTGCGAGATGAGTCGGTTCGTTCC
TTTGCCTGCGAGTGCAAAGTGGGCATCAGGTCTGACACCAGCACAAAACTGTCCACGAGCGCTTGATGGA
GCGTGGCTGATGGTTTCCATAAGCTCTCCGGTGCTTTCACTGTCATCACTGCTCAGGCCACAACCTGAAC
CCCAACAAGAACCCGTACTGATAACAATGGCGACGGTAGTCCTTACGGTCCTTACGCATACACCAGCACC
CAGGGTGCGATTGGGACAAGACGCACTCCTCGACCTTAGCTTTGCGTACATGCCACCAACCTCAGAGGCG
GCTTCCTCTCTTGCACCAGGACCACCACCGTTCGGCCTTGAATGGAGACGACAGCACTTGGGGAAGGGCC
ATTTGCTGTTGGCTGCTACCCCAGGGCTGAACGGGCAGATGCCGGCAGCACAAGAGGGAGCCGTAGCTTT
TGCTGCGTGGGATGATGACGAACCATGGGGACCATGGACTGGAAACGGGACTTTCTGGCTGCCAACAGTA
CAGCCCTTTCAAGAAGGAACGTATCTGGCCACCATCCATTTGCCTTATCTGCAAGGCCAGGTCACACTTG
AACTCGCTGTCTATAAACCGCCTAAGGTGAGTCTCATGCCCGCAACTTTGGCTAGGGCAGCACCTGGCGA
AGCTCCACCTGAATTGCTCTGTTTGGTATCCCATTTCTACCCCAGTGGTGGCCTTGAAGTGGAATGGGAA
CTTAGAGGAGGACCAGGTGGTCGATCTCAGAAAGCTGAAGGGCAGCGATGGCTCTCCGCTCTCAGGCACC
ACTCAGACGGATCTGTATCACTGTCAGGGCATTTGCAGCCACCGCCAGTTACCACCGAGCAGCATGGAGC
TCGGTATGCGTGTCGCATTCACCACCCTAGCCTTCCGGCGTCAGGAAGATCAGCGGAGGTAACACTTGAG
GTCGCTGGGTTGTCCGGACCCAGCTTGGAGGACAGTGTTGGTCTGTTCCTGTCCGCTTTCCTGTTGCTGG
GTCTGTTTAAGGCACTCGGATGGGCAGCAGTTTATCTCAGCACCTGTAAAGACAGCAAGAAAAAGGCAGA
ATAGTAACTCGAGGCCGGCAAGGCCGGATCCAGACATGATAAGATACATTGATGAGTTTGGACAAACCAC
AACTAGAATGCAGTGAAAAAAATGCTTTATTTGTGAAATTTGTGATGCTATTGCTTTATTTGTAACCATT
ATAAGCTGCAATAAACAAGTTAACAACAACAATTGCATTCATTTTATGTTTCAGGTTCAGGGGGAGGTGT
GGGAGGTTTTTTAAAGCAAGTAAAACCTCTACAAATGTGGTATGGCTGATTATGATCCGGCTGCCTCGCG
CGTTTCGGTGATGACGGTGAAAACCTCTGACACATGCAGCTCCCGGAGACGGTCACAGCTTGTCTGTAAG
CGGATGCCGGGAGCAGACAAGCCCGTCAGGGCGCGTCAGCGGGTGTTGGCGGGTGTCGGGGCGCAGCCAT
GAGGTCGACTCTAGAGGATCGATCCCCGCCCCGGACGAACTAAACCTGACTACGACATCTCTGCCCCTTC
TTCGCGGGGCAGTGCATGTAATCCCTTCAGTTGGTTGGTACAACTTGCCAACTGGGCCCTGTTCCACATG
TGACACGGGGGGGGACCAAACACAAAGGGGTTCTCTGACTGTAGTTGACATCCTTATAAATGGATGTGCA
CATTTGCCAACACTGAGTGGCTTTCATCCTGGAGCAGACTTTGCAGTCTGTGGACTGCAACACAACATTG
CCTTTATGTGTAACTCTTGGCTGAAGCTCTTACACCAATGCTGGGGGACATGTACCTCCCAGGGGCCCAG
GAAGACTACGGGAGGCTACACCAACGTCAATCAGAGGGGCCTGTGTAGCTACCGATAAGCGGACCCTCAA
GAGGGCATTAGCAATAGTGTTTATAAGGCCCCCTTGTTAACCCTAAACGGGTAGCATATGCTTCCCGGGT
AGTAGTATATACTATCCAGACTAACCCTAATTCAATAGCATATGTTACCCAACGGGAAGCATATGCTATC
GAATTAGGGTTAGTAAAAGGGTCCTAAGGAACAGCGATATCTCCCACCCCATGAGCTGTCACGGTTTTAT
TTACATGGGGTCAGGATTCCACGAGGGTAGTGAACCATTTTAGTCACAAGGGCAGTGGCTGAAGATCAAG
GAGCGGGCAGTGAACTCTCCTGAATCTTCGCCTGCTTCTTCATTCTCCTTCGTTTAGCTAATAGAATAAC
TGCTGAGTTGTGAACAGTAAGGTGTATGTGAGGTGCTCGAAAACAAGGTTTCAGGTGACGCCCCCAGAAT
AAAATTTGGACGGGGGGTTCAGTGGTGGCATTGTGCTATGACACCAATATAACCCTCACAAACCCCTTGG
GCAATAAATACTAGTGTAGGAATGAAACATTCTGAATATCTTTAACAATAGAAATCCATGGGGTGGGGAC
AAGCCGTAAAGACTGGATGTCCATCTCACACGAATTTATGGCTATGGGCAACACATAATCCTAGTGCAAT
ATGATACTGGGGTTATTAAGATGTGTCCCAGGCAGGGACCAAGACAGGTGAACCATGTTGTTACACTCTA
TTTGTAACAAGGGGAAAGAGAGTGGACGCCGACAGCAGCGGACTCCACTGGTTGTCTCTAACACCCCCGA
AAATTAAACGGGGCTCCACGCCAATGGGGCCCATAAACAAAGACAAGTGGCCACTCTTTTTTTTGAAATT
GTGGAGTGGGGGCACGCGTCAGCCCCCACACGCCGCCCTGCGGTTTTGGACTGTAAAATAAGGGTGTAAT
AACTTGGCTGATTGTAACCCCGCTAACCACTGCGGTCAAACCACTTGCCCACAAAACCACTAATGGCACC
CCGGGGAATACCTGCATAAGTAGGTGGGCGGGCCAAGATAGGGGCGCGATTGCTGCGATCTGGAGGACAA
ATTACACACACTTGCGCCTGAGCGCCAAGCACAGGGTTGTTGGTCCTCATATTCACGAGGTCGCTGAGAG
CACGGTGGGCTAATGTTGCCATGGGTAGCATATACTACCCAAATATCTGGATAGCATATGCTATCCTAAT
CTATATCTGGGTAGCATAGGCTATCCTAATCTATATCTGGGTAGCATATGCTATCCTAATCTATATCTGG
GTAGYATATGCTATCCTAATYTATATCTGGGTAGYATAKGCTATCCTAATYTATATCTGGGTAGCATAGG
CTATCCTAATCTATATCTGGGTAGCATATGCTATCCTAATCTATATCTGGGTAGTATATGCTATCCTAAT
CTGTATCCGGGTAGCATATGCTATCCTCATGCA
